>Addgene plasmid #246590 | pTW335l | addgene full sequence | sequence record 490608 | Addgene NGS Result
CGGGGGGTTCGTGCACACAGCCCAGCTTGGAGCGAACGACCTACACCGAACTGAGATACCTACAGCGTGA
GCTATGAGAAAGCGCCACGCTTCCCGAAGGGAGAAAGGCGGACAGGTATCCGGTAAGCGGCAGGGTCGGA
ACAGGAGAGCGCACGAGGGAGCTTCCAGGGGGAAACGCCTGGTATCTTTATAGTCCTGTCGGGTTTCGCC
ACCTCTGACTTGAGCGTCGATTTTTGTGATGCTCGTCAGGGGGGCGGAGCCTATGGAAAAACGCCAGCAA
CGCGGCCTTTTTACGGTTCCTGGCCTTTTGCTGGCCTTTTGCTCACATGTTCTTTCCTGCGTTATCCCCT
GATTCTGTGGATAACCGTATTACCGCCTTTGAGTGAGCTGATACCGCTCGCCGCAGCCGAACGACCGAGC
GCAGCGAGTCAGTGAGCGAGGAAGCGGAAGAGCGCCTGATGCGGTATTTTCTCCTTACGCATCTGTGCGG
TATTTCACACCGCAATGGTGCACTCTCAGTACAATCTGCTCTGATGCCGCATAGTTAAGCCAGTATACAC
TCCGCTATCGCTACGTGACTGGGTCATGGCTGCGCCCCGACACCCGCCAACACCCGCTGACGCGCCCTGA
CGGGCTTGTCTGCTCCCGGCATCCGCTTACAGACAAGCTGTGACCGTCTCCGGGAGCTGCATGTGTCAGA
GGTTTTCACCGTCATCACCGAAACGCGCGAGGCAGCTGCGGTAAAGCTCATCAGCGTGGTCGTGAAGCGA
TTCACAGATGTCTGCCTGTTCATCCGCGTCCAGCTCGTTGAGTTTCTCCAGAAGCGTTAATGTCTGGCTT
CTGATAAAGCGGGCCATGTTAAGGGCGGTTTTTTCCTGTTTGGTCACTGATGCCTCCGTGTAAGGGGGAT
TTCTGTTCATGGGGGTAATGATACCGATGAAACGAGAGAGGATGCTCACGATACGGGTTACTGATGATGA
ACATGCCCGGTTACTGGAACGTTGTGAGGGTAAACAACTGGCGGTATGGATGCGGCGGGACCAGAGAAAA
ATCACTCAGGGTCAATGCCAGCGCTTCGTTAATACAGATGTAGGTGTTCCACAGGGTAGCCAGCAGCATC
CTGCGATGCAGATCCGGAACATAATGGTGCAGGGCGCTGACTTCCGCGTTTCCAGACTTTACGAAACACG
GAAACCGAAGACCATTCATGTTGTTGCTCAGGTCGCAGATGTTTTGCAGCAGCAGTCGCTTCACGTTCGC
TCGCGTATCGGTGATTCATTCTGCTAACCAGTAAGGCAACCCCGCCAGCCTAGCCGGGTCCTCAACGACA
GGAGCACGATCATGCGCACCCGTGGCCAGGACCCAACGCTGCCCGAGATGCGCCGCGTGCGGCTGCTGGA
GATGGCGGACGCGATGGATATGTTCTGCCAAGGGTTGGTTTGCGCATTCACAGTTCTCCGCAAGAATTGA
TTGGCTCCAATTCTTGGAGTGGTGAATCCGTTAGCGAGGTGCCGCCGGCTTCCATTCAGGTCGAGGTGGC
CCGGCTCCATGCACCGCGACGCAACGCGGGGAGGCAGACAAGGTATAGGGCGGCGCCTACAATCCATGCC
AACCCGTTCCATGTGCTCGCCGAGGCGGCATAAATCGCCGTGACGATCAGCGGTCCAATGATCGAAGTTA
GGCTGGTAAGAGCCGCGAGCGATCCTTGAAGCTGTCCCTGATGGTCGTCATCTACCTGCCTGGACAGCAT
GGCCTGCAACGCGGGCATCCCGATGCCGCCGGAAGCGAGAAGAATCATAATGGGGAAGGCCATCCAGCCT
CGCGTCGCGAACGCCAGCAAGACGTAGCCCAGCGCGTCGGCCGCCATGCCGGCGATAATGGCCTGCTTCT
CGCCGAAACGTTTGGTGGCGGGACCAGTGACGAAGGCTTGAGCGAGGGCGTGCAAGATTCCGAATACCGC
AAGCGACAGGCCGATCATCGTCGCGCTCCAGCGAAAGCGGTCCTCGCCGAAAATGACCCAGAGCGCTGCC
GGCACCTGTCCTACGAGTTGCATGATAAAGAAGACAGTCATAAGTGCGGCGACGATAGTCATGCCCCGCG
CCCACCGGAAGGAGCTGACTGGGTTGAAGGCTCTCAAGGGCATCGGTCGAGATCCCGGTGCCTAATGAGT
GAGCTAACTTACATTAATTGCGTTGCGCTCACTGCCCGCTTTCCAGTCGGGAAACCTGTCGTGCCAGCTG
CATTAATGAATCGGCCAACGCGCGGGGAGAGGCGGTTTGCGTATTGGGCGCCAGGGTGGTTTTTCTTTTC
ACCAGTGAGACGGGCAACAGCTGATTGCCCTTCACCGCCTGGCCCTGAGAGAGTTGCAGCAAGCGGTCCA
CGCTGGTTTGCCCCAGCAGGCGAAAATCCTGTTTGATGGTGGTTAACGGCGGGATATAACATGAGCTGTC
TTCGGTATCGTCGTATCCCACTACCGAGATATCCGCACCAACGCGCAGCCCGGACTCGGTAATGGCGCGC
ATTGCGCCCAGCGCCATCTGATCGTTGGCAACCAGCATCGCAGTGGGAACGATGCCCTCATTCAGCATTT
GCATGGTTTGTTGAAAACCGGACATGGCACTCCAGTCGCCTTCCCGTTCCGCTATCGGCTGAATTTGATT
GCGAGTGAGATATTTATGCCAGCCAGCCAGACGCAGACGCGCCGAGACAGAACTTAATGGGCCCGCTAAC
AGCGCGATTTGCTGGTGACCCAATGCGACCAGATGCTCCACGCCCAGTCGCGTACCGTCTTCATGGGAGA
AAATAATACTGTTGATGGGTGTCTGGTCAGAGACATCAAGAAATAACGCCGGAACATTAGTGCAGGCAGC
TTCCACAGCAATGGCATCCTGGTCATCCAGCGGATAGTTAATGATCAGCCCACTGACGCGTTGCGCGAGA
AGATTGTGCACCGCCGCTTTACAGGCTTCGACGCCGCTTCGTTCTACCATCGACACCACCACGCTGGCAC
CCAGTTGATCGGCGCGAGATTTAATCGCCGCGACAATTTGCGACGGCGCGTGCAGGGCCAGACTGGAGGT
GGCAACGCCAATCAGCAACGACTGTTTGCCCGCCAGTTGTTGTGCCACGCGGTTGGGAATGTAATTCAGC
TCCGCCATCGCCGCTTCCACTTTTTCCCGCGTTTTCGCAGAAACGTGGCTGGCCTGGTTCACCACGCGGG
AAACGGTCTGATAAGAGACACCGGCATACTCTGCGACATCGTATAACGTTACTGGTTTCACATTCACCAC
CCTGAATTGACTCTCTTCCGGGCGCTATCATGCCATACCGCGAAAGGTTTTGCGCCATTCGATGGTGTCG
CGCAACGCAATTAATGTAAGTTAGCTCACTCATTAGGCACAATTCTCATGTTTGACAGCTTATCATCGAC
TGCACGGTGCACCAATGCTTCTGGCGTCAGGCAGCCATCGGAAGCTGTGGTATGGCTGTGCAGGTCGTAA
ATCACTGCATAATTCGTGTCGCTCAAGGCGCACTCCCGTTCTGGATAATGTTTTTTGCGCCGACATCATA
ACGGTTCTGGCAAATATTCTGAAATGAGCTGTTGACAATTAATCATCGGCTCGTATAATGTGTGGAATTG
TGAGCGGATAACAATTTCACACAGGAAACAGCCAGTCCGTTTAGGTGTTTTCACGAGCACTTCACCAACA
ATAGGTGCAGTAAGGAGATATACCATGTCACCACAAACAGAGACTAAAGCATCCGTCGGTTTTAAAGCCG
GGGTAAAAGAATATAAATTGACCTACTATACCCCAGAATACGAGGTCAAGGATACTGACATTTTGGCGGC
GTTCCGCGTGACTCCTCAACCCGGCGTTCCGCCGGAGGAAGCGGGCGCAGCGGTGGCCGCGGAATCATCT
ACCGGAACGTGGACAACTGTGTGGACCGATGGCCTGACCAGCCTGGATCGCTATAAAGGCCGTTGTTACG
ATATTGAGCCGGTGCCGGGTGAAGAAGATCAATACATTTGCTACGTAGCGTACCCGTTAGATCTGTTTGA
AGAAGGCAGCGTCACCAATATGTTCACAAGTATCGTTGGCAATGTGTTTGGTTTTAAGGCCCTGCGTGCG
CTACGATTAGAGGACCTGCGTGTGCCTACGGCCTATATCAAGACCTTTCAGGGACCCCCGCATGGTATTC
AGGTGGAACGTGATAAACTGAACAAATACGGCCGGCCGCTTCTGGGATGCACCATTAAACCAAAGCTGGG
CTTAAGTGCGAAAAATTATGGGCGCGCCGTTTATGAGTGCCTGCGTGGAGGTTTGGATTTCACCAAAGAT
GATGAAAACGTAAACTCGCAGCCGTTCATGCGATGGCGCGATAGGTTTCTGTTCTGTGCCGAAGCTATTT
TCAAATCGCAAGCAGAAACCGGAGAAATCAAAGGTCACTATTTAAATGCAACCGCAGGGACCTGTGAAGA
GATGATCAAGCGCGCCATGTGCGCGCGTGAACTGGGCGTTCCTATCGTAATGCATGACTATCTGACAGGT
GGTTTCACGGCAAACACGAGCCTGGCCCACTACTGCCGCGACAATGGCTTACTTTTACACATTCATAGAG
CAATGCACGCGGTCATTGATCGCCAGAAAAATCACGGCATGCATTTTCGCGTGCTTGCCAAGGCGCTGCG
CATGAGCGGCGGGGATCACATACATGCAGGGACAGTAGTAGGCAAACTAGAGGGCGAGCGTGACATTACG
CTCGGCTTCGTTGATCTTCTCCGCGATGATTTCATCGAAAAAGATCGCTCTCGCGGTATTTATTTTACCC
AGGACTGGGTGTCAATGCCGGGTGTTCTCCCTGTGGCTAGCGGCGGCATTCATGTGTGGCATATGCCGGC
GCTGACGGAAATCTTTGGCGACGATTCAGTTCTGCAGTTTGGTGGGGGTACCCTGGGCCATCCGTGGGGC
AACGCTCCCGGCGCGGTGGCTAACCGTGTGGCTCTCGAGGCGTGCGTCCAGGCACGCAACGAAGGCCGTG
ACTTGGCCCGGGAGGGAAATGAAATCATTCGTGAAGCCTCCAAATGGAGCCCGGAACTAGCTGCTGCGTG
TGAGGTCTGGAAAGCAATTAAGTTTGAATTTGACGCCGTGGATAAACTTGACAAAGTTGAAAAATAAGCT
AGAAATAATTTTGTTTAACTTTAAGAAGGAGATATACATATGTGTATGCAAGTTTGGCCCCCCCTTGGTA
AAAAAAAGTTTGAAACCCTGTCATATTTGCCGGATCTGACACCTGTGCAATTAGCGAAGGAAGTCGATTA
CCTACTGCGTAGCAAATGGATTCCCTGCCTGGAGTTCGAACTCGAAGAAGGATTTGTGCATCGTAAATAC
TCCAGCTTACCGACGTATTATGATGGCCGCTACTGGACCATGTGGAAACTGCCTATGTTTGGCTGCACTG
ACTCGGCACAAGTGCTTGAGGAGCTGGAAAACTGTAAAAAGGAATATCCGAATGCCTTCATTCGAATTAT
TGGTTTCGACAACGTTCGCCAGGTACAGTGCATCAGTTTTATCGCGTATAAACCAAAAGGCTACCATCAC
CACCATCATCATTAACATCCGGCTGCTAACAAAGCCCGAAAGGAAGCTGAGTTGGCTGCTGCCACCGCTG
AGCAATAAACCGCTGAGCAATAACTAGCATAACCCCTTGGGGCCTCTAAACGGGTCTTGAGGGGTTTTTT
GCTGAAAGGAGGAACTATATCCGGATATCCCGCAAGAGGCCCGGCAGTACCGGCATAACCAAGCCTATGC
CTACAGCATCCAGGGTGACGGTGCCGAGGATGACGATGAGCGCATTGTTAGATTTCATACACGGTGCCTG
ACTGCGTTAGCAATTTAACTGTGATAAACTACAGCATTAAAGCTAGCTTATCGATGATAAGCTGTCAAAC
ATGAGAATTCTTGAAGACGAAAGGGCCTCGTGATACGCCTATTTTTATAGGTTAATGTCATGATAATAAT
GGTTTCTTAGACGTCAGGTGGCACTTTTCGGGGAAATGTGCGCGGAACCCCTATTTGTTTATTTTTCTAA
ATACATTCAAATATGTATCCGCTCATGAGACAATAACCCTGATAAATGCTTCAATAATATTGAAAAAGGA
AGAGTATGAGTATTCAACATTTCCGTGTCGCCCTTATTCCCTTTTTTGCGGCATTTTGCCTTCCTGTTTT
TGCTCACCCAGAAACGCTGGTGAAAGTAAAAGATGCTGAAGATCAGTTGGGTGCACGAGTGGGTTACATC
GAACTGGATCTCAACAGCGGTAAGATCCTTGAGAGTTTTCGCCCCGAAGAACGTTTTCCAATGATGAGCA
CTTTTAAAGTTCTGCTATGTGGCGCGGTATTATCCCGTGTTGACGCCGGGCAAGAGCAACTCGGTCGCCG
CATACACTATTCTCAGAATGACTTGGTTGAGTACTCACCAGTCACAGAAAAGCATCTTACGGATGGCATG
ACAGTAAGAGAATTATGCAGTGCTGCCATAACCATGAGTGATAACACTGCGGCCAACTTACTTCTGACAA
CGATCGGAGGACCGAAGGAGCTAACCGCTTTTTTGCACAACATGGGGGATCATGTAACTCGCCTTGATCG
TTGGGAACCGGAGCTGAATGAAGCCATACCAAACGACGAGCGTGACACCACGATGCCTGCAGCAATGGCA
ACAACGTTGCGCAAACTATTAACTGGCGAACTACTTACTCTAGCTTCCCGGCAACAATTAATAGACTGGA
TGGAGGCGGATAAAGTTGCAGGACCACTTCTGCGCTCGGCCCTTCCGGCTGGCTGGTTTATTGCTGATAA
ATCTGGAGCCGGTGAGCGTGGATCTCGCGGTATCATTGCAGCACTGGGGCCAGATGGTAAGCCCTCCCGT
ATCGTAGTTATCTACACGACGGGGAGTCAGGCAACTATGGATGAACGAAATAGACAGATCGCTGAGATAG
GTGCCTCACTGATTAAGCATTGGTAACTGTCAGACCAAGTTTACTCATATATACTTTAGATTGATTTAAA
ACTTCATTTTTAATTTAAAAGGATCTAGGTGAAGATCCTTTTTGATAATCTCATGACCAAAATCCCTTAA
CGTGAGTTTTCGTTCCACTGAGCGTCAGACCCCGTAGAAAAGATCAAAGGATCTTCTTGAGATCCTTTTT
TTCTGCGCGTAATCTGCTGCTTGCAAACAAAAAAACCACCGCTACCAGCGGTGGTTTGTTTGCCGGATCA
AGAGCTACCAACTCTTTTTCCGAAGGTAACTGGCTTCAGCAGAGCGCAGATACCAAATACTGTCCTTCTA
GTGTAGCCGTAGTTAGGCCACCACTTCAAGAACTCTGTAGCACCGCCTACATACCTCGCTCTGCTAATCC
TGTTACCAGTGGCTGCTGCCAGTGGCGATAAGTCGTGTCTTACCGGGTTGGACTCAAGACGATAGTTACC
GGATAAGGCGCAGCGGTCGGGCTGAA
Features (pLannotate 1.2.2; 21 found; start..end, strand, type, name):
    455..594     -  misc_feature   bom: basis of mobility region from pBR322
    696..887     -  CDS            rop: Rop protein, which maintains plasmids at low copy number; rop
    904..1284    +  CDS            YPB1_ECOLX: Protein predicted: Swiss-Prot protein existence level 4. From Escherichia coli.
   1526..2150    -  CDS            TcR (fragment): tetracycline efflux protein; tet; confers resistance to tetracycline
   2165..2186    -  protein_bind   CAP binding site: CAP binding activates transcription in the presence of cAMP. E. coli catabolite activator protein
   2199..3281    -  CDS            lacI: lac repressor; lacI; The lac repressor binds to the lac operator to inhibit transcription in E. coli. This inhibition can be relieved by adding lactose or isopropyl-β-D-thiogalactopyranoside (IPTG).
   3282..3359    -  promoter       lacI promoter: lacI
   3372..3393    +  protein_bind   CAP binding site: CAP binding activates transcription in the presence of cAMP. E. coli catabolite activator protein
   3412..3429    +  promoter       tet promoter (fragment): E. coli promoter for tetracycline efflux protein gene
   3602..3630    +  promoter       tac promoter: strong E. coli promoter; hybrid between the trp and lac UV5 promoters
   3638..3654    +  protein_bind   lac operator: The lac repressor binds to the lac operator to inhibit transcription in E. coli. This inhibition can be relieved by adding lactose or isopropyl-β-D-thiogalactopyranoside (IPTG). lac repressor encoded by lacI
   3735..5159    +  CDS            rbcL: RBL_CUCSA - Experimental evidence at protein level: Swiss-Prot protein existence level 1. RuBisCO catalyzes two reactions: the carboxylation of D- ribulose 1,5-bisphosphate, the primary event in carbon dioxide fixation, as well as the oxidative fragmentation of the pentose substrate in the photorespiration process. Both reactions occur simultaneously and in competition at the same active site. From Cucumis sativus (Cucumber).
   5190..5212    +  RBS            RBS: efficient ribosome binding site from bacteriophage T7 gene 10 (Olins and Rangwala, 1989)
   5226..5594    +  CDS            RBCS1: RBS1_SPIOL - Also known as RBCS. Experimental evidence at protein level: Swiss-Prot protein existence level 1. RuBisCO catalyzes two reactions: the carboxylation of D- ribulose 1,5-bisphosphate, the primary event in carbon dioxide fixation, as well as the oxidative fragmentation of the pentose substrate. Both reactions occur simultaneously and in competition at the same active site. Although the small subunit is not catalytic it is essential for maximal activity. From Spinacia oleracea (Spinach).
   5622..5671    +  CDS            SET1 (fragment): solubility-enhancement tag derived from T7 phage gene 10B
   5694..5741    +  terminator     T7 terminator: transcription terminator for bacteriophage T7 RNA polymerase
   5764..5868    -  CDS            TcR (fragment): tetracycline efflux protein; tet; confers resistance to tetracycline
   5925..5948    -  promoter       tet promoter (fragment): E. coli promoter for tetracycline efflux protein gene
   6061..6165    +  promoter       AmpR promoter: bla
   6166..7023    +  CDS            bla: BLAT_ECOLX - Experimental evidence at protein level: Swiss-Prot protein existence level 1. TEM-type are the most prevalent beta-lactamases in enterobacteria; they hydrolyze the beta-lactam bond in susceptible beta-lactam antibiotics, thus conferring resistance to penicillins and cephalosporins. TEM-3 and TEM-4 are capable of hydrolyzing cefotaxime and ceftazidime. TEM-5 is capable of hydrolyzing ceftazidime. TEM-6 is capable of hydrolyzing ceftazidime and aztreonam. TEM-8/CAZ-2, TEM- 16/CAZ-7 and TEM-24/CAZ-6 are markedly active against ceftazidime. IRT- 4 shows resistance to beta-lactamase in
   7197..269     +  rep_origin     ori (across the origin): high-copy-number ColE1/pMB1/pBR322/pUC origin of replication
