[The description below was written by a language model from this plasmid's Addgene catalogue record and pLannotate feature annotations shown in this document.]
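Description:
pTW335l is a 7.5 kb bacterial expression plasmid for producing the two subunits of Rubisco from upland cotton (Gossypium hirsutum) in E. coli. It replicates from a ColE1/pMB1-type origin and is selected with ampicillin through the bla beta-lactamase gene and its native promoter. The catalogue lists it as high copy. However, the feature table also shows a rop gene and the pBR322 bom region, which normally go with more moderate, pBR322-like copy numbers. Truncated pieces of the tetracycline resistance gene and its promoter flank the expression region. These appear to be nonfunctional leftovers of a pBR322-derived backbone.

The payload is a bicistronic operon driven by the strong hybrid tac promoter with a downstream lac operator. A lacI gene carried on the plasmid under its own promoter supplies the repressor, so transcription is held off until it is induced with IPTG or lactose. The first open reading frame is rbcL, the chloroplast-encoded catalytic large subunit. It is followed by a T7 gene 10 ribosome binding site that starts translation of the small subunit RbcS. The automated annotation matched these reading frames to cucumber and spinach homologues, but the catalogue identifies them as G. hirsutum sequences. The catalogue also describes a 6xHis tag on RbcS, which the feature table does not annotate separately. A short fragment annotated as SET1 and a T7 terminator follow the operon.

The associated work concerns directed evolution of a plant Rubisco chaperone with altered client recognition. This suggests the plasmid supplies cotton Rubisco subunits as a client enzyme for assembly studies in E. coli, with the His tag available for purification or detection.
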