Addgene plasmid #246590: pTW335l
Purpose: G. hirsutum Rubisco gene
Depositing lab: Tina Wang. Depositing organization: University of Wisconsin, Madison. Publication: Directed evolution of a plant Rubisco chaperone with altered client recognition. Li S, Lee B, Lao Y, Lertwiriyapiti S, Huang X, Wang T. Proc Natl Acad Sci U S A. 2025 Sep 16;122(37):e2510701122. doi: 10.1073/pnas.2510701122. Epub 2025 Sep 11. PubMed 40932770.
Backbone
  Vector backbone: ColE1
  Vector type: Bacterial Expression
Growth in bacteria
  Bacterial resistance: Ampicillin, 100 μg/mL
  Growth temperature: 37°C
  Growth strain: DH5alpha
  Copy number: High Copy
Gene/Insert
  Gene/Insert name: G. hirsutum RbcL, RbcS 6xhis
  Species: G. hirsutum RbcL
  Entrez Gene: rbcL (a.k.a. GohiCp029)
  Cloning method: Ligation Independent Cloning
Terms and licenses: Academic/Nonprofit Terms; Industry Terms: Not Available to Industry
How to cite: pTW335l was a gift from Tina Wang (Addgene plasmid # 246590 ; http://n2t.net/addgene:246590 ; RRID:Addgene_246590)
